Addgene plasmid #133396: BII-STAR-tdT
Purpose: Piggybac vector for ASCL2 reporter
Depositing lab: Blair Madison. Depositing organization: Washington University in Saint Louis.
Backbone
  Vector backbone: N/A
  Backbone manufacturer: Madison Lab
  Vector type: Mammalian Expression
Growth in bacteria
  Bacterial resistance: Ampicillin, 100 μg/mL
  Growth temperature: 37°C
  Growth strain: DH5alpha
  Copy number: High Copy
Gene/Insert
  Gene/Insert name: tdTomato-NLS
  Species: Other
  Mutation: N/A
  Promoter: Stem Cell Specific ASCL2 response elements with LGR5 minimal promoter
  Cloning method: Restriction Enzyme; 5′ cloning site Unknown (unknown if destroyed)
Terms and licenses: Academic/Nonprofit Terms; Industry Terms: Not Available to Industry
How to cite: BII-STAR-tdT was a gift from Blair Madison (Addgene plasmid # 133396 ; http://n2t.net/addgene:133396 ; RRID:Addgene_133396)
