[The description below was written by a language model from this plasmid's Addgene catalogue record and pLannotate feature annotations shown in this document.]
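Description:
BII-STAR-tdT is a mammalian expression plasmid described as a piggyBac transposon vector carrying a fluorescent reporter of ASCL2 transcriptional activity. It is propagated in E. coli as a high-copy plasmid through a ColE1/pUC-type origin and selected with ampicillin via the bla (AmpR) gene and its promoter. The bacterial portion also carries an f1 phage origin and remnants of a pBluescript-style cloning region: lacZα and lacI fragments, a CAP binding site, and the lac promoter and operator. No backbone name is recorded beyond its origin in the depositing laboratory. The automated annotation does not identify the piggyBac terminal repeats or any mammalian selection marker, so the transposon boundaries cannot be placed from the feature table. Two short matches to the phage lambda portal protein gene probably reflect stuffer or spacer DNA rather than functional coding sequence.

The payload is tdTomato, a bright orange-red tandem-dimer fluorescent protein, listed as fused to a nuclear localisation signal so that the signal concentrates in nuclei. The reading frame is followed by a bovine growth hormone polyadenylation signal. According to the catalogue entry, expression is driven by stem-cell-specific ASCL2 response elements placed upstream of an LGR5 minimal promoter. These elements are not annotated but would lie just upstream of the tdTomato reading frame. Preceding that region is a set of transcription-blocking elements: an adenovirus splice acceptor, HSV TK and synthetic poly(A) signals, and an RNA polymerase II pause site from the human α2 globin gene. This arrangement would be expected to terminate read-through transcription from flanking genomic or vector sequences and so lower background from the weak minimal promoter. With a piggyBac transposase supplied, the cassette can integrate stably into the genome, allowing cells with active ASCL2 to be marked.
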