Features (pLannotate 1.2.2; 18 found; start..end, strand, type, name):
    479..1906    +  CDS            tdTomato: tdTomato is a basic (constitutively fluorescent) orange fluorescent protein published in 2004, derived from Discosoma sp.. It is reported to be a somewhat slowly-maturing tandem dimer with low acid sensitivity.
   1965..2189    +  polyA_signal   bGH poly(A) signal: bovine growth hormone polyadenylation signal
   2942..3061    -  CDS            B (fragment): PORTL_LAMBD - Experimental evidence at protein level: Swiss-Prot protein existence level 1. Forms the portal vertex of the capsid (PubMed:6228056, PubMed:6232391). This portal plays critical roles in head assembly, genome packaging, neck/tail attachment, and genome ejection (Probable). The portal protein multimerizes as a single ring-shaped homododecamer arranged around a central channel (PubMed:6232391). Binds to the terminase subunits to form the packaging machine (PubMed:7799432). From Escherichia phage lambda (Bacteriophage lambda).
   3063..3218    +  CDS            lacZα (fragment): LacZα fragment of β-galactosidase; lacZ fragment
   3223..3651    +  rep_origin     f1 ori (sequence partly withheld): f1 bacteriophage origin of replication; arrow indicates direction of (+) strand synthesis
   3704..3808    +  promoter       AmpR promoter: bla
   3809..4669    +  CDS            AmpR: β-lactamase; bla; confers resistance to ampicillin, carbenicillin, and related antibiotics
   4840..5428    +  rep_origin     ori: high-copy-number ColE1/pMB1/pBR322/pUC origin of replication
   5611..5703    +  CDS            lacI (fragment): lac repressor; lacI; The lac repressor binds to the lac operator to inhibit transcription in E. coli. This inhibition can be relieved by adding lactose or isopropyl-β-D-thiogalactopyranoside (IPTG).
   5716..5737    +  protein_bind   CAP binding site: CAP binding activates transcription in the presence of cAMP. E. coli catabolite activator protein
   5752..5782    +  promoter       lac promoter: promoter for the E. coli lac operon
   5790..5806    +  protein_bind   lac operator: The lac repressor binds to the lac operator to inhibit transcription in E. coli. This inhibition can be relieved by adding lactose or isopropyl-β-D-thiogalactopyranoside (IPTG). lac repressor encoded by lacI
   5844..6311    -  CDS            B (fragment): PORTL_LAMBD - Experimental evidence at protein level: Swiss-Prot protein existence level 1. Forms the portal vertex of the capsid (PubMed:6228056, PubMed:6232391). This portal plays critical roles in head assembly, genome packaging, neck/tail attachment, and genome ejection (Probable). The portal protein multimerizes as a single ring-shaped homododecamer arranged around a central channel (PubMed:6232391). Binds to the terminase subunits to form the packaging machine (PubMed:7799432). From Escherichia phage lambda (Bacteriophage lambda).
   6896..6999    +  misc_feature   Ad SA: adenovirus major late transcript splice acceptor (Friedrich and Soriano, 1991)
   7063..7111    +  polyA_signal   HSV TK poly(A) signal: herpes simplex virus thymidine kinase polyadenylation signal (Cole and Stacy, 1985)
   7202..7218    -  polyA_signal   bGH poly(A) signal (fragment): bovine growth hormone polyadenylation signal
   7299..7347    +  polyA_signal   poly(A) signal: synthetic polyadenylation signal
   7361..7452    +  misc_feature   pause site: RNA polymerase II transcriptional pause signal from the human α2 globin gene
>Addgene plasmid #133396 | BII-STAR-tdT | addgene full sequence | sequence record 268580 | Addgene NGS Result
ATCCTATCCCAGCTTCTATAGGTGAAAAGGCAGGTGCAAAGCAAATCCTATCCCAGCTTCTATAGGTGAA
AAGGCAGGTGCAAAGCAAATCCTATCCCAGCTTCTATAGGTGAAAAGGCAGGTGCAAAGCAAATCCTATC
CCAGCTTCTATAGGTGAAAAGGCAGGTGCAAAGCAAATCCTATCCCAGCTTCTATAGGTGAAAAGGCAGG
TGCAAAGCAAATCCTATCCCAGCTTCTACTAGGTGAAAAGGCAGGTGCAAAGCAAATCCTATCCCAGCTT
CTATAGGGAGGGGACAAGTGGAGGGAAAGTGGGGCCGGGCGGGGGGTGCCTGGGAAGCCAGGCTGCGCTG
ACGTCACTGGGCGCGCAATTCGGGCTGGAGCGCTTTAAAAAACGAGCGTGCAAGCAGAGATGCTGCTCCA
CACCGCTCAGGCCGCGACCGGAGCTTGGCATTCCGGTACTGTTGCCAACTCGGCCACCATGGTGAGCAAG
GGCGAGGAGGTCATCAAAGAGTTCATGCGCTTCAAGGTGCGCATGGAGGGCTCCATGAACGGCCACGAGT
TCGAGATCGAGGGCGAGGGCGAGGGCCGCCCCTACGAGGGCACCCAGACCGCCAAGCTGAAGGTGACCAA
GGGCGGCCCCCTGCCCTTCGCCTGGGACATCCTGTCCCCCCAGTTCATGTACGGCTCCAAGGCGTACGTG
AAGCACCCCGCCGACATCCCCGATTACAAGAAGCTGTCCTTCCCCGAGGGCTTCAAGTGGGAGCGCGTGA
TGAACTTCGAGGACGGCGGTCTGGTGACCGTGACCCAGGACTCCTCCCTGCAGGACGGCACGCTGATCTA
CAAGGTGAAGATGCGCGGCACCAACTTCCCCCCCGACGGCCCCGTAATGCAGAAGAAGACCATGGGCTGG
GAGGCCTCCACCGAGCGCCTGTACCCCCGCGACGGCGTGCTGAAGGGCGAGATCCACCAGGCCCTGAAGC
TGAAGGACGGCGGCCACTACCTGGTGGAGTTCAAGACCATCTACATGGCCAAGAAGCCCGTGCAACTGCC
CGGCTACTACTACGTGGACACCAAGCTGGACATCACCTCCCACAACGAGGACTACACCATCGTGGAACAG
TACGAGCGCTCCGAGGGCCGCCACCACCTGTTCCTGGGGCATGGCACCGGCAGCACCGGCAGCGGCAGCT
CCGGCACCGCCTCCTCCGAGGACAACAACATGGCCGTCATCAAAGAGTTCATGCGCTTCAAGGTGCGCAT
GGAGGGCTCCATGAACGGCCACGAGTTCGAGATCGAGGGCGAGGGCGAGGGCCGCCCCTACGAGGGCACC
CAGACCGCCAAGCTGAAGGTGACCAAGGGCGGCCCCCTGCCCTTCGCCTGGGACATCCTGTCCCCCCAGT
TCATGTACGGCTCCAAGGCGTACGTGAAGCACCCCGCCGACATCCCCGATTACAAGAAGCTGTCCTTCCC
CGAGGGCTTCAAGTGGGAGCGCGTGATGAACTTCGAGGACGGCGGTCTGGTGACCGTGACCCAGGACTCC
TCCCTGCAGGACGGCACGCTGATCTACAAGGTGAAGATGCGCGGCACCAACTTCCCCCCCGACGGCCCCG
TAATGCAGAAGAAGACCATGGGCTGGGAGGCCTCCACCGAGCGCCTGTACCCCCGCGACGGCGTGCTGAA
GGGCGAGATCCACCAGGCCCTGAAGCTGAAGGACGGCGGCCACTACCTGGTGGAGTTCAAGACCATCTAC
ATGGCCAAGAAGCCCGTGCAACTGCCCGGCTACTACTACGTGGACACCAAGCTGGACATCACCTCCCACA
ACGAGGACTACACCATCGTGGAACAGTACGAGCGCTCCGAGGGCCGCCACCACCTGTTCCTGTACGGCAT
GGACGAGCTGTACAAGGGCCCCAAGAAGAAGCGCAAGGTGGGCGCCTAAGCTAAAAACCGCTGATCAGCC
TCGACTGTGCCTTCTAGTTGCCAGCCATCTGTTGTTTGCCCCTCCCCCGTGCCTTCCTTGACCCTGGAAG
GTGCCACTCCCACTGTCCTTTCCTAATAAAATGAGGAAATTGCATCGCATTGTCTGAGTAGGTGTCATTC
TATTCTGGGGGGTGGGGTGGGGCAGGACAGCAAGGGGGAGGATTGGGAAGACAATAGCAGGCATGCTGGG
GATGCGGTGGGCTCTATGGCCTGTTAGGCCTTCTAGAGGGACAGCCCCCCCCCAAAGCCCCCAGGGATGT
AATTACGTCCCTCCCCCGCTAGGGGGCAGCAGCGAGCCGCCCGGGGCTCCGCTCCGGTCCGGCGCTCCCC
CCGCATCCCCGAGCCGGCAGCGTGCGGGGACAGCCCGGGCACGGGGAAGGTGGCACGGGATCGCTTTCCT
CTGAACGCTTCTCGCTGCTCTTTGAGCCTGCAGACACCTGGGGGGATACGGGGAAAAAGCCATACCAATG
GAGCTCACGGGGACAGCCCCCCCCCAAAGCCCCCAGGGATGTAATTACGTCCCTCCCCCGCTAGGGGGCA
GCAGCGAGCCGCCCGGGGCTCCGCTCCGGTCCGGCGCTCCCCCCGCATCCCCGAGCCGGCAGCGTGCGGG
GACAGCCCGGGCACGGGGAAGGTGGCACGGGATCGCTTTCCTCTGAACGCTTCTCGCTGCTCTTTGAGCC
TGCAGACACCTGGGGGGATACGGGGAAAAAGAATTCGATAAAAGTTTTGTTACTTTATAGAAGAAATTTT
GAGTTTTTGTTTTTTTTAATAAATAAATAAACATAAATAAATTGTTTGTTGAATTTATTATTAGTATGTA
AGTGTAAATATAATAAAACTTAATATCTATTCAAATTAATAAATAAACCTCGATATACAGACCGATAAAA
CACATGCGTCAATTTTACACATGATTATCTTTAACGTACGTCACAATATGATTATCTTTCTAGGGTTAAT
CTAGCTGCGTGTTCTGCAGCGTGTCGAGCATCTTCATCTGCTCCATCACGCTGTAAAACACATTTGCACC
GCGAGTCTGCCCGTCCTCCACGGGTTCAAAAACGTGAATGAACGAGGCGCGCTCACTGGCCGTCGTTTTA
CAACGTCGTGACTGGGAAAACCCTGGCGTTACCCAACTTAATCGCCTTGCAGCACATCCCCCTTTCGCCA
GCTGGCGTAATAGCGAAGAGGCCCGCACCGATCGCCCTTCCCAACAGTTGCGCAGCCTGAATGGCGAATG
GG
[124 nt withheld, positions 3223-3346]
C
[91 nt withheld, positions 3348-3438]
A
[49 nt withheld, positions 3440-3488]
CCTTTGACGTTGGAGTCCACGTTCTTT
[37 nt withheld, positions 3516-3552]
ACCCTATCTCGGTCTATTCTTTTGATTTATAAGGGATTTTGCCGATTTCGGCCTATTGGTTAAAAAATGA
GCTGATTTAACAAAAATTTAACGCGAATTTTAACAAAATATTAACGCTTACAATTTAGGTGGCACTTTTC
GGGGAAATGTGCGCGGAACCCCTATTTGTTTATTTTTCTAAATACATTCAAATATGTATCCGCTCATGAG
ACAATAACCCTGATAAATGCTTCAATAATATTGAAAAAGGAAGAGTATGAGTATTCAACATTTCCGTGTC
GCCCTTATTCCCTTTTTTGCGGCATTTTGCCTTCCTGTTTTTGCTCACCCAGAAACGCTGGTGAAAGTAA
AAGATGCTGAAGATCAGTTGGGTGCACGAGTGGGTTACATCGAACTGGATCTCAACAGCGGTAAGATCCT
TGAGAGTTTTCGCCCCGAAGAACGTTTTCCAATGATGAGCACTTTTAAAGTTCTGCTATGTGGCGCGGTA
TTATCCCGTATTGACGCCGGGCAAGAGCAACTCGGTCGCCGCATACACTATTCTCAGAATGACTTGGTTG
AGTACTCACCAGTCACAGAAAAGCATCTTACGGATGGCATGACAGTAAGAGAATTATGCAGTGCTGCCAT
AACCATGAGTGATAACACTGCGGCCAACTTACTTCTGACAACGATCGGAGGACCGAAGGAGCTAACCGCT
TTTTTGCACAACATGGGGGATCATGTAACTCGCCTTGATCGTTGGGAACCGGAGCTGAATGAAGCCATAC
CAAACGACGAGCGTGACACCACGATGCCTGTAGCAATGGCAACAACGTTGCGCAAACTATTAACTGGCGA
ACTACTTACTCTAGCTTCCCGGCAACAATTAATAGACTGGATGGAGGCGGATAAAGTTGCAGGACCACTT
CTGCGCTCGGCCCTTCCGGCTGGCTGGTTTATTGCTGATAAATCTGGAGCCGGTGAGCGTGGGTCTCGCG
GTATCATTGCAGCACTGGGGCCAGATGGTAAGCCCTCCCGTATCGTAGTTATCTACACGACGGGGAGTCA
GGCAACTATGGATGAACGAAATAGACAGATCGCTGAGATAGGTGCCTCACTGATTAAGCATTGGTAACTG
TCAGACCAAGTTTACTCATATATACTTTAGATTGATTTAAAACTTCATTTTTAATTTAAAAGGATCTAGG
TGAAGATCCTTTTTGATAATCTCATGACCAAAATCCCTTAACGTGAGTTTTCGTTCCACTGAGCGTCAGA
CCCCGTAGAAAAGATCAAAGGATCTTCTTGAGATCCTTTTTTTCTGCGCGTAATCTGCTGCTTGCAAACA
AAAAAACCACCGCTACCAGCGGTGGTTTGTTTGCCGGATCAAGAGCTACCAACTCTTTTTCCGAAGGTAA
CTGGCTTCAGCAGAGCGCAGATACCAAATACTGTTCTTCTAGTGTAGCCGTAGTTAGGCCACCACTTCAA
GAACTCTGTAGCACCGCCTACATACCTCGCTCTGCTAATCCTGTTACCAGTGGCTGCTGCCAGTGGCGAT
AAGTCGTGTCTTACCGGGTTGGACTCAAGACGATAGTTACCGGATAAGGCGCAGCGGTCGGGCTGAACGG
GGGGTTCGTGCACACAGCCCAGCTTGGAGCGAACGACCTACACCGAACTGAGATACCTACAGCGTGAGCT
ATGAGAAAGCGCCACGCTTCCCGAAGGGAGAAAGGCGGACAGGTATCCGGTAAGCGGCAGGGTCGGAACA
GGAGAGCGCACGAGGGAGCTTCCAGGGGGAAACGCCTGGTATCTTTATAGTCCTGTCGGGTTTCGCCACC
TCTGACTTGAGCGTCGATTTTTGTGATGCTCGTCAGGGGGGCGGAGCCTATGGAAAAACGCCAGCAACGC
GGCCTTTTTACGGTTCCTGGCCTTTTGCTGGCCTTTTGCTCACATGTTCTTTCCTGCGTTATCCCCTGAT
TCTGTGGATAACCGTATTACCGCCTTTGAGTGAGCTGATACCGCTCGCCGCAGCCGAACGACCGAGCGCA
GCGAGTCAGTGAGCGAGGAAGCGGAAGAGCGCCCAATACGCAAACCGCCTCTCCCCGCGCGTTGGCCGAT
TCATTAATGCAGCTGGCACGACAGGTTTCCCGACTGGAAAGCGGGCAGTGAGCGCAACGCAATTAATGTG
AGTTAGCTCACTCATTAGGCACCCCAGGCTTTACACTTTATGCTTCCGGCTCGTATGTTGTGTGGAATTG
TGAGCGGATAACAATTTCACACAGGAAACAGCTATGACCATGATTACGCCAAGCGCGCCCGCCGGGTAAC
TCACGGGGTATCCATGTCCATTTCTGCGGCATCCAGCCAGGATACCCGTCCTCGCTGACGTAATATCCCA
GCGCCGCACCGCTGTCATTAATCTGCACACCGGCACGGCAGTTCCGGCTGTCGCCGGTATTGTTCGGGTT
GCTGATGCGCTTCGGGCTGACCATCCGGAACTGTGTCCGGAAAAGCCGCGACGAACTGGTATCCCAGGTG
GCCTGAACGAACAGTTCACCGTTAAAGGCGTGCATGGCCACACCTTCCCGAATCATCATGGTAAACGTGC
GTTTTCGCTCAACGTCAATGCAGCAGCAGTCATCCTCGGCAAACTCTTTCCATGCCGCTTCAACCTCGCG
GGAAAAGGCACGGGCTTCTTCCTCCCCGATGCCCAGATAGCGCCAGCTTGGGCGATGACTGAGCCGGAAA
AAAGACCCGACGATATGATCCTGATGCAGCTAGATTAACCCTAGAAAGATAGTCTGCGTAAAATTGACGC
ATGCATTCTTGAAATATTGCTCTCTCTTTCTAAATAGCGCGAATCCGTCGCTGTGCATTTAGGACATCTC
AGTCGCCGCTTGGAGCTCCCGTGAGGCGTGCTTGTCAATGCGGTAAGTGTCACTGATTTTGAACTATAAC
GACCGCGTGAGTCAAAATGACGCATGATTATCTTTTACGTGACTTTTAAGATTTAACTCATACGATAATT
ATATTGTTATTTCATGTTCTACTTACGTGATAACTTATTATATATATATTTTCTTGTTATAGATCTGTGG
AATGTGTGCTAGAGGGACAGCCCCCCCCCAAAGCCCCCAGGGATGTAATTACGTCCCTCCCCCGCTAGGG
GGCAGCAGCGAGCCGCCCGGGGCTCCGCTCCGGTCCGGCGCTCCCCCCGCATCCCCGAGCCGGCAGCGTG
CGGGGACAGCCCGGGCACGGGGAAGGTGGCACGGGATCGCTTTCCTCTGAACGCTTCTCGCTGCTCTTTG
AGCCTGCAGACACCTGGGGGGATACGGGGAAAAGGCCTGGTAGGCTGCAGCGGTAGGGCGCAGTAGTCCA
GGGTTTCCTTGATGATGTCATACTTATCCTGTCCCTTTTTTTTCCACAGCTCGCGGTTGAGGACAAACTC
TTCGCGGTCTTTCCAGTATGCATGGGGGAGGCTAACTGAAACACGGAAGGAGACAATACCGGAAGGAACC
CGCGCTATGACGGCAATAAAAAGACAGAATAAAACGCACGGGTGTTGGGTCGTTTGTTCATAAACGCGGG
GTTCGGTCCCAGGGCTGGCACTCTGTCGATACCCCACCGAGACCCCATTGGGGCCAATACGCCCGCGTTT
CTTCCTTTTCCCCACCCCACCCCCCAAGTTCGGGTGAAGGCCCAGGGCTCGCAGCCAACGTCGGGGCGGC
AGGCCCTGCCATAGCATATTCGGCCGCCACGGCCGCAATAAAATATCTTTATTTTCATTACATCTGTGTG
TTGGTTTTTTGTGTGAATCGATAGTACTAACATACGCTCTCCATCAAAACAAAACGAAACAAAACAAACT
AGCAAAATAGGCTGTCCCCAGTGCAAGTGCAGGTGCCAGAACATTTCTCTATCGATAGGTGAAAAGGCAG
GTGCAAAGCAA
